>Addgene plasmid #34863 | pCFJ210 - pDESTR4-R3(ttTi4348, I) | depositor full sequence | sequence record 42164 | pCFJ210 - pDESTR4-R3(ttTi4348, I) sequence 9837 bps
ATGAGCACTTTTAAAGTTCTGCTATGTGGCGCGGTATTATCCCGTGTTGACGCCGGGCAAGAGCAACTCG
GTCGCCGCATACACTATTCTCAGAATGACTTGGTTGAGTACTCACCAGTCACAGAAAAGCATCTTACGGA
TGGCATGACAGTAAGAGAATTATGCAGTGCTGCCATAACCATGAGTGATAACACTGCGGCCAACTTACTT
CTGACAACGATCGGAGGACCGAAGGAGCTAACCGCTTTTTTGCACAACATGGGGGATCATGTAACTCGCC
TTGATCGTTGGGAACCGGAGCTGAATGAAGCCATACCAAACGACGAGCGTGACACCACGATGCCTGTAGC
AATGGCAACAACGTTGCGCAAACTATTAACTGGCGAACTACTTACTCTAGCTTCCCGGCAACAATTAATA
GACTGGATGGAGGCGGATAAAGTTGCAGGACCACTTCTGCGCTCGGCCCTTCCGGCTGGCTGGTTTATTG
CTGATAAATCTGGAGCCGGTGAGCGTGGGTCTCGCGGTATCATTGCAGCACTGGGGCCAGATGGTAAGCC
CTCCCGTATCGTAGTTATCTACACGACGGGGAGTCAGGCAACTATGGATGAACGAAATAGACAGATCGCT
GAGATAGGTGCCTCACTGATTAAGCATTGGTAACTGTCAGACCAAGTTTACTCATATATACTTTAGATTG
ATT
[38 nt withheld, positions 704-741]
A
[37 nt withheld, positions 743-779]
ATTTTGTTAAAATTCGCGTTAAATTTTTGTTAAATCAGCTCATTTTTTAACCAATAGGCCGAAATCGGCA
AAATCCCTTATAAATCAAAAGAATAGCCCGAGATAGGGT
[37 nt withheld, positions 889-925]
AAAGAACGTGGACTCCAACGTCAAAGG
[137 nt withheld, positions 953-1089]
G
[125 nt withheld, positions 1091-1215]
AAAGGATCTAGGTGAAGATCCTTTTTGATAATCTCATGACCAAAATCCCTTAACGTGAGTTTTCGTTCCA
CTGAGCGTCAGACCCCGTAGAAAAGATCAAAGGATCTTCTTGAGATCCTTTTTTTCTGCGCGTAATCTGC
TGCTTGCAAACAAAAAAACCACCGCTACCAGCGGTGGTTTGTTTGCCGGATCAAGAGCTACCAACTCTTT
TTCCGAAGGTAACTGGCTTCAGCAGAGCGCAGATACCAAATACTGTTCTTCTAGTGTAGCCGTAGTTAGG
CCACCACTTCAAGAACTCTGTAGCACCGCCTACATACCTCGCTCTGCTAATCCTGTTACCAGTGGCTGCT
GCCAGTGGCGATAAGTCGTGTCTTACCGGGTTGGACTCAAGACGATAGTTACCGGATAAGGCGCAGCGGT
CGGGCTGAACGGGGGGTTCGTGCACACAGCCCAGCTTGGAGCGAACGACCTACACCGAACTGAGATACCT
ACAGCGTGAGCTATGAGAAAGCGCCACGCTTCCCGAAGGGAGAAAGGCGGACAGGTATCCGGTAAGCGGC
AGGGTCGGAACAGGAGAGCGCACGAGGGAGCTTCCAGGGGGAAACGCCTGGTATCTTTATAGTCCTGTCG
GGTTTCGCCACCTCTGACTTGAGCGTCGATTTTTGTGATGCTCGTCAGGGGGGCGGAGCCTATGGAAAAA
CGCCAGCAACGCGGCCTTTTTACGGTTCCTGGCCTTTTGCTGGCCTTTTGCTCACATGTAATGTGAGTTA
GCTCACTCATTAGGCACCCCAGGCTTTACACTTTATGCTTCCGGCTCGTATGTTGTGTGGAATTGTGAGC
GGATAACAATTTCACACAGGAAACAGCTATGACCATGGGTCACCAGGTATCGCGCTTTAATTAGGGTGCA
AGTTTTTTATAATTTTTAATCCCATTAAAATTCAAAGCAGAAAGGTTCTGATGCTCTACGCAAAATATCA
AAATCACAATTTATGACAATATTGTTACAAAAATCCAAAAAAAAAATTGCAGTTCGAAATGGTGATTGAA
GAAAACGGATTACGTGAAGCTACTCGACGAATCATATCCTATTTGGAAAAATATATTCATGCACTGCACT
ATCATCATAAGGATGATGAGATTTAATAATTTTTGTAATTTATCTTACAATTAGCATTTTATTTAATTTT
AAAAAAATTTGAATGGGAACATAAAGTCAAATTCCTGAGCTGCATGGCTAAGGGTGCCCTCGAAAATTTT
CCGATTGTTCGATTTATTTCAGAGAAATTCGGAAAATGCGAAATCGAAAAAAAGTGTAGAAAATCAAAAA
ATGCAAAAATTTATACCAAACCGTAAAAAATTACCAAAATTTAAAGATATTTTACGGAAACTTACGCTTG
AGTTATTCAAACACATAACTGATATTATAACATTAATACTATATTAATACTAGATTAATATGTACTATAG
CAATTTTCAAAATATTTTCAATTAGCAAAATGTTGCCGATCATTTTTCTACATTTACAATTAAAATTAAA
ATTTGATAACCCTGATCCGGAAAAAGTTACGGCAGCTGACATTTGTCTGATTTTTGACTAGAATCGCTAA
GTGGCCCACAATTTTTAAACTAGGTGTTTTCACGAAACAAAGTTTTCTATTTTTTTGCAATTTTTTATCC
TGTCACAAAAGGACCATAAAAATTTTATACAAAAGATTAAACATGAAACTCAAATTTCAAAAATTAGAGT
GTTTCGTAAAAAGTAACGTACATATGGTGCCAAAATGGCCAAATATCATAGTAAAATTTTTCAAAACATT
TTTGAAAAAAGTGGCAATTACTGAGTTTTTGCCACTTTTTTTTAGTAAACTATAGCTCTCTCGCATACTC
GAATTCCTACAAAAATTTATATTTGAAATATAAGTACCATAAAATCCGGAGAAAAACTTCCAAAAAAATG
GCAAAAACTAACATTCTTCCAATTTTCAAAAAATCATATAAAATTTGGAATTTTTTAAAGAATTTTTATA
CTATGATATTTGGACCTTTAAGCTGCGTTTTTGTAGTTGACAATTTAAAAAAAAACTCCAAATTGCTTTG
AAAACTACCAAAATGAGTACCCTGATAACCATATTGAAAAACCATCAAATGGGTAATGTCTAGAAAAATG
AACGAAAAATTAGAGAAAATAGGAAATGAGATATGTTCTTCTTCCTATTCTTTATCTTCTAAGCTTCTCA
CACCTTTTCTCTCGTCTCTCCACGATTTACACACTATTTGCAATGAATCTCACTCTGATGAGCGTATCTA
TCAAGTCCTTGTCTCTTCTTTTGACAAAACTTCAAAGAAATCGCCGACTTGCGAGGAGGGGGGAGCGAAA
AATAATTGATTACTGAAATACAAACACTGATCTTACTTGCACTTATAATACGACTCACTAGTGGGCAGAT
CTTCGAATGCATCGCGCGCACCGTACGTCTCGAGTGTAAAACGACGGCCAGTGAATTATCAACTATGTAT
AATAAAGTTGAACGAGAAACGTAAAATGATATAAATATCAATATATTAAATTAGATTTTGCATAAAAAAC
AGACTACATAATACTGTAAAACACAACATATCCAGTCACTATGGCGGCCGCATTAGGCACCCCCAGGCTT
TACACTTTATGCTTCCGGCTCGTATAATGTGTGGATTTTGAGTTAGGATCCGTCGAGATTTTCAGGAGCT
AAGGAAGCTAAAATGGAGAAAAAAATCACTGGATATACCACCGTTGATATATCCCAATGGCATCGTAAAG
AACATTTTGAGGCATTTCAGTCAGTTGCTCAATGTACCTATAACCAGACCGTTCAGCTGGATATTACGGC
CTTTTTAAAGACCGTAAAGAAAAATAAGCACAAGTTTTATCCGGCCTTTATTCACATTCTTGCCCGCCTG
ATGAATGCTCATCCGGAATTCCGTATGGCAATGAAAGACGGTGAGCTGGTGATATGGGATAGTGTTCACC
CTTGTTACACCGTTTTCCATGAGCAAACTGAAACGTTTTCATCGCTCTGGAGTGAATACCACGACGATTT
CCGGCAGTTTCTACACATATATTCGCAAGATGTGGCGTGTTACGGTGAAAACCTGGCCTATTTCCCTAAA
GGGTTTATTGAGAATATGTTTTTCGTCTCAGCCAATCCCTGGGTGAGTTTCACCAGTTTTGATTTAAACG
TGGCCAATATGGACAACTTCTTCGCCCCCGTTTTCACCATGGGCAAATATTATACGCAAGGCGACAAGGT
GCTGATGCCGCTGGCGATTCAGGTTCATCATGCCGTTTGTGATGGCTTCCATGTCGGCAGAATGCTTAAT
GAATTACAACAGTACTGCGATGAGTGGCAGGGCGGGGCGTAATCTAGAGGATCCGGCTTACTAAAAGCCA
GATAACAGTATGCGTATTTGCGCGCTGATTTTTGCGGTATAAGAATATATACTGATATGTATACCCGAAG
TATGTCAAAAAGAGGTATGCTATGAAGCAGCGTATTACAGTGACAGTTGACAGCGACAGCTATCAGTTGC
TCAAGGCATATATGATGTCAATATCTCCGGTTCGGTAAGCACAACCATGCAGAATGAAGCCCGTCGTCTG
CGTGCCGAACGCTGGAAAGCGGAAAATCAGGAAGGGATGGCTGAGGTCGCCCGGTTTATTGAAATGAACG
GCTCTTTTGCCGACGAGAACAGGGGCTGGTGAAATGCAGTTTAAGGTTTACACCTATAAAAGAGAGAGCC
GTTATCGTCTGTTTGTGGATGTACAGAGTGATATTATTGACACGCCCGGGCGACGGATGGTGATCCCCCT
GGCCAGTGCACGTCTGCTGTCAGATAAAGTCCCCCGTGAACTTTACCCGGTGGTGCATATCGGGGATGAA
AGCTGGCGCATGATGACCACCGATATGGCCAGTGTGCCGGTCTCCGTTATCGGGGAAGAAGTGGCTGATC
TCAGCCACCGCGAAAATGACATCAAAAACGCCATTAACCTGATGTTCTGGGGAATATAAATGTCAGGCTC
CCTTATACACAGCCAGTCTGCAGGTCGACCATAGTGACTGGATATGTTGTGTTTTACAGTATTATGTAGT
CTGTTTTTTATGCAAAATCTAATTTAATATATTGATATTTATATCATTTTACGTTTCTCGTTCAACTTTT
CTATACAAAGTTGATAGCTTGGCGTAATCATGGTCATAGCTGTTCCTGCCTAGGTGAGCTCTGGTACCCT
CTAGTCAAGGCCTTAAGTGAGTCGTATTACGTAGCCCGGGCCTAGTTCTAGACATTCTCTAATGAAAAAA
TCTTTCAGTTGAAATTGAAAATGAGTTAAAGTTGGAGTTTTTATTGAAAACAGATTTCCGTGTGATTAGT
GTTTTTAGCGAGTGTGACAGGACAGCGAAAAAATATAGAAACAAGGGGGGAACTGAAAAGCTTAGGAATG
CATTGAACATGAGAAGGGGAAGGGGAAGGAACAAACTAGACAGGAATTATTGGAATTTAATCACATTTGG
AGTTTTTTTTCTATTCGACAGAATAATTATCCAGAACATTTTTGTATTAAATATTTATGCATCATATGAG
TAGTCGGCTTTGTTGTGCATGACGAGTTTGTTATCGACGAAATAGAAGCTGTCAGAACGAGTCTCGTTTG
GATTGTTGATCATGTCGTCCACTGAAAAAGAGATTAGTCTTTTGAATTGTACTTTTTAGAATAATGACTC
ACTGAGTTGTTGAGAGAGTTGAGGGAACTCATAGATATGTTCACAGTTGTTTCGTGAATTCGGAATACAG
AATCCGAATTCAAAGTCAAAACACTTCAGAAGGCGATCTTTGAAGAAGTGACGTTCGATCATTCGGAAAT
GATGGATTGGGATGTCTCCTACTTTGAATTCCACAGTTGCTCCGACCGTTTTGAGTTTCAAAAAGTTTGG
AGCAAATCTATAACGCACGTATCTTGCCGACTCCTGTGGCGACTCATCATTCTCCTGATCGTTCTCCGGT
TTGGCGATCTCGAAAAGCACTTGCTCAGTGTCCAGATCACGGATTTGGAACTTGGTGAACTCGATGTTAT
AGATGTTCGCAGATGGGGAGCATAAGAATCCTAAATTTATGTTTTAAACTGAAATCCAAAGGGAGCAAGA
TACCTTGAGTGATTCCCGGAAGTGCTAAAACGTCGTTCGGAGTGATTTGAGCTTTCTTCGCAAGCTCCGA
TTCCGTTGTGATTCCTTGTTCGGTGCTTGGTGGTGGCCGTGGCATCTGGAAATATGGAAAAGTTCAACAA
AAAGAAAAGAGAAAAGAATGAAATCGGATATCAAGAGTTAGTTGAGCGGTTTCTCTAGTTTTCTGAGTCT
CACCTGCGACGGGAAGGTCGCCGAGCCGGGTGGAATCGATCGTTGTTGCTCGGCTTTCATATCGGTTTGG
TTGGAAGCGGCTGAAAACGGAAAGAAGTGGAAGAAGGAAAAGAGTGTGGTGTGACAGGAAAATGGTAATT
AGAGGGTGCCAAATAACCAGCTATATTTTGTTTTTTTTTGAAAACATTTTTAAAAAGAAAAATACGATAA
TGATATCAGATGGATTTCCGGAAAACTGGTATGAAAAATTTCAACCTTTTTGAGTACATGTAATCAAAAT
ACACTTTGTAAATTATCATTTTTATTGAAACTCCACCATTTTTCTATTTATAACGCTAATAATTTGAAAA
AGAAACCTATTGCGAACCGCGGGGTGAATCCCAAAAACGAATGCGTTTTGGTGGAGTGATTGATTCGAAT
CGAAGAAGAAAAAGAAGAAGACGTGGAATAGAGAGCTCACTCTTAACCGAGCAGCACACACCGACAGAAA
AAAAAATGAAATGAATGAGGGTCTTCTTCTTCTTCTTCTTCGAATGATTGACAGAAATGGGAAAAAGAGG
AAGATTGAGAAGGGAAAAAGGAAGGAGAAAAGAAGCAGAAGAAGACGTCAGAGAGGAGAGGAACGAGCGG
AAAAGCAGCGGGCGCAAGTCATAGAAGTAGCAGAGCTGGGGAGAAGAAGACACTATCCAAGAAAGGAATG
ACGAGAGAGTATGCAAAGGGGTATAGGGTGCAGACAGAATAGGAACAGAATAACAGATGATGAGCCAAGA
AGAGTTGAAAAGGGCGATGAATTTGTCATGTAACTTAATTTGGGTCAATTTGAGCATGATGAATTGAAAT
CATCCCTTGTTGGGAGTTAATAACCGGTTTGTTATCAGAAACCCTGTAATAGAAGGGCGCCCTAACTTTG
AGCCAATTCATCCCGGTTTCTGTCAAATATATCAAAAAGTGGTCAACTGACAAATTGTTTTTGATATTAT
AATAAACATTTTATCCGTTAACAATTTTCGAATACTTTTTACAAGGACTTGGATAAATTGGCTCAAAGAC
GAAGTGAGTTTGCTACCATATTTCATCTTTATTTTTTAATTCGATTTTCTGATGGCAATGACTAACCGAT
TTTCGGGATAATTGAGATGAGGGGAGGTATTTTGGGAATTGACAGGGAGGTATTTCTGCAGATTTTGTTA
TCAGAGTGTACTGTAGCTCTAAAACCAATACTTGACATAATACTTGAATCTATACAGTTGATAAGTTTTT
TTGCAGTTTCAAGTTGAATAAAGTTATAGTGGCCGACATCTTAGAGGTCTAAAAATGAGATTTTGGTCAA
ATTTGAGCTAGTCCAATTATACAACTAATCGCAGTTCTTGCGCCCGACACTTTACGGGATTTCAATTGTA
TATGTTTTGTTTCAAGGTTTCATCTGTTCAGACAATGCGAAGCATTTTGTTGGCAGGTTTACAAAGTTTT
AGCGGCCGACACCTCGCGGGTTTCTAAGATAAGATTTTTGCGAAGTCTTCAGCCATCTGTAAGCTACACT
AGCGGTCGACATCTCGCGGGTTAAATCTAGCTTTTGAAAAACTATCCAAACACTAGAAATATTTAAATTT
TAATTTTAATTTTTGAAAAAAAATTCCATTTTAAATTCCGGTTTTCAAAAAAAAACAATAGATCAAAAAA
TTTTAACGTATTTTTTTGCAATTTTTTCAAAATGCATAACTTTCAGAATATTTCTCACCTCTTCGCATGG
TGAAAACCGTCAAGAGTTTTTTTTTCAAAATAAATGGAAAAATCGAAAATTTTAGTTTATCAATTTTTCG
TATATTCGAGAAAAATCTTAAAATTCTGGTCATTTTTCTTCTTCTTAGAAAAATATTGTATGTTTTCTTT
CTCATTACCATAAACAAAATTTGATAAAATATTGAATTTTGCTGCTATTTTTCTTAAAATATTTTTGTCG
ATTTTCGGTTTTCATAAATGTCTAAAATTCGTTGCGTAACTTTATTGAATTATCAGCAAAACAAACAAAT
AAAAAACGAAAAATATCCATTTTAAAAAATTAGATAAATGAATCAACACGTCCCTGAATGTAGGGACGAA
TGTGCGGAAGAGACTCAAAAGTCTGGCAAAAAGTTCGGAGCCTCTCGAAATGAGCCAGATAGAAGCTATC
GTAGCACTGCTGACACCGAGTTAGAAACTCGACGACAGCGATGTCAGCCCATGAATATCGATCTCCAATC
ATGAACTTTTGCTCGCCGAGCAACTCTTCATATTCTCTGAGCAATGGGAAGAGTGACTCCTCTTTGAATA
CATTCCAGCATTCTTTCTGAAAAGGAAGTATTGAATTTTATGAGGCTATCTACCTGCCTGACTACCGCCT
ATTTCCATGCGCAGTAGGCACATGTGTAGACATAGGCAGGCATTATCGCGCCTCCCTTCAAACTACCTAC
TAGGTACTAGGTAGTTCGAAAGGAGACGCGATAATGCCTGCCTATACCTACACACGTTCCTACTGCACAT
GGAAATAGGCGGCAGGCAGGCAGGTGGATAGCTTCAAGGTAGTGCCTACCCTCGCGTCATAGTTCTTCGT
CAGTGTTGCTCTCAAAATTGGGTTCATCGCTGTGTTGAGCTCCTCGAGTTTTTGAATCACTTTATCAACT
TCTTCCTGATCCCCACTTGGATCGACTGATCAACTGGCCGTCGTTTTACAACGTCGTGACTGGGAAAACC
CTGGCGTTACCCAACTTAATCGCCTTGCAGCACATCCCCCTTTCGCCAGCTGGCGTAATAGCGAAGAGGC
CCGCACCGATCGCCCTTCCCAACAGTTGCGCAGCCTGAATGGCGAATGGCGCTTCGCTTGGTAATAAAGC
CCGCTTCGGCGGGCTTTTTTTTGTTAACTACGTCAGGTGGCACTTTTCGGGGAAATGTGCGCGGAACCCC
TATTTGTTTATTTTTCTAAATACATTCAAATATGTATCCGCTCATGAGACAATAACCCTGATAAATGCTT
CAATAATATTGAAAAAGGAAGAGTATGAGTATTCAACATTTCCGTGTCGCCCTTATTCCCTTTTTTGCGG
CATTTTGCCTTCCTGTTTTTGCTCACCCAGAAACGCTGGTGAAAGTAAAAGATGCTGAAGATCAGTTGGG
TGCACGAGTGGGTTACATCGAACTGGATCTCAACAGCGGTAAGATCCTTGAGAGTTTTCGCCCCGAAGAA
CGTTCTCCAATG
Features (pLannotate 1.2.2; 19 found; start..end, strand, type, name):
    705..1214    -  rep_origin     M13 ori (sequence partly withheld): M13 bacteriophage origin of replication; arrow indicates direction of (+) strand synthesis
   1325..1913    +  rep_origin     ori: high-copy-number ColE1/pMB1/pBR322/pUC origin of replication
   1974..1995    +  protein_bind   CAP binding site: CAP binding activates transcription in the presence of cAMP. E. coli catabolite activator protein
   2010..2040    +  promoter       lac promoter: promoter for the E. coli lac operon
   2048..2064    +  protein_bind   lac operator: The lac repressor binds to the lac operator to inhibit transcription in E. coli. This inhibition can be relieved by adding lactose or isopropyl-β-D-thiogalactopyranoside (IPTG). lac repressor encoded by lacI
   3700..3721    -  CDS            lacZα (fragment): LacZα fragment of β-galactosidase; lacZ fragment
   3725..3848    +  protein_bind   attR3: mutant version of attR; recombination site for the Gateway® LR reaction LR Clonase™
   3874..3904    +  promoter       lac UV5 promoter: E. coli lac promoter with an "up" mutation
   3928..3957    +  promoter       cat promoter (fragment): promoter of the E. coli cat gene encoding chloramphenicol acetyltransferase
   3958..4617    +  CDS            CmR: chloramphenicol acetyltransferase; cat; confers resistance to chloramphenicol
   4796..4954    +  CDS            ccdA (fragment): CCDA_ECO57 - Also known as H, letA. Experimental evidence at protein level: Swiss-Prot protein existence level 1. Antitoxin component of a type II toxin-antitoxin (TA) system which inhibits the post-segregational killing (PSK) of plasmid-free cells, also referred to as a plasmid addiction system. Binds to and blocks the activity of CcdB; will also remove bound CcdB protein from the CcdB-GyrA complex by forming a CcdA-CcdB complex, a process termed rejuvenation. Functions as a transcriptional corepressor for the ccdAB operon, repression also requires CcdB (By similarity). From Escherichia coli
   4959..5264    +  CDS            ccdB: CcdB, a bacterial toxin that poisons DNA gyrase; ccdB; Plasmids containing the ccdB gene cannot be propagated in standard E. coli strains.
   5305..5424    -  protein_bind   attR1: mutant version of attR; recombination site for the Gateway® LR reaction LR Clonase™
   5408..5428    -  protein_bind   attB4: mutant version of attB; core recombination site for the Gateway® BP reaction BP Clonase™
   5823..6665    -  CDS            unc-119: UN119_CAEEL - Experimental evidence at protein level: Swiss-Prot protein existence level 1. Myristoyl-binding protein that acts as a cargo adapter: specifically binds the myristoyl moiety of a subset of N-terminally myristoylated proteins and is required for their localization. Plays a key role in ciliary membrane localization of proteins. Required for the establishment or function of the nervous system. From Caenorhabditis elegans.
   6776..6793    +  misc_feature   P element 5' end (fragment): No description available
   9298..9451    +  CDS            lacZα (fragment): LacZα fragment of β-galactosidase; lacZ fragment
   9535..9639    +  promoter       AmpR promoter: bla
   9640..663     +  CDS            AmpR (across the origin): β-lactamase; bla; confers resistance to ampicillin, carbenicillin, and related antibiotics
