[The description below was written by a language model from this plasmid's Addgene catalogue record and pLannotate feature annotations shown in this document.]
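Description:
pCFJ210 - pDESTR4-R3(ttTi4348, I) is a 9,837 bp multisite Gateway destination vector built on the pDESTR4-R3 backbone and designed as a C. elegans targeting construct for Mos1-mediated transgene insertion at the ttTi4348 Mos1 site, which the name places on chromosome I. It replicates in E. coli from a high-copy ColE1/pUC-type origin, also carries an M13 phage origin, and is selected with ampicillin (bla) together with chloramphenicol. Because it contains an intact ccdB toxin gene, the empty vector must be maintained in a ccdB-tolerant strain.

The Gateway cassette consists of a chloramphenicol acetyltransferase gene and ccdB (preceded by a ccdA fragment). It is bounded by an attR3 site on one side and, on the other, a site annotated automatically as attR1 overlapping an attB4 core, which most likely corresponds to the attR4 site implied by the vector name. In an LR reaction, entry clones replace this cassette, so loss of ccdB provides counterselection for recombinant products in standard strains. Next to the cassette lies an unc-119 coding sequence, a marker commonly used to rescue unc-119 mutant worms and thereby identify transgenic animals. The large unannotated stretches on either side of the cassette and marker presumably hold the genomic homology arms that make up the "ttTi4348 targeting" insert, although the feature table does not label them. Remnant lac promoter/operator and lacZα fragments derive from the parental backbone, and the short P element match is probably incidental. The depositor notes that two M13 forward primer sites are present, so custom primers are needed to sequence final Gateway products.
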