Addgene plasmid #34863: pCFJ210 - pDESTR4-R3(ttTi4348, I)
Depositing lab: Erik Jorgensen. Depositing organization: University of Utah. Publication: Improved Mos1-mediated transgenesis in C. elegans. Frokjaer-Jensen C, Davis MW, Ailion M, Jorgensen EM. Nat Methods. 2012 Jan 30;9(2):117-8. doi: 10.1038/nmeth.1865. PubMed 22290181.
Backbone
  Vector backbone: pDESTR4-R3
  Vector type: Worm targeting
Growth in bacteria
  Bacterial resistance: Chloramphenicol and Ampicillin, 25 & 100 μg/mL
  Growth temperature: 37°C
  Growth strain: ccdB Survival
  Copy number: High Copy
Gene/Insert
  Gene/Insert name: ttTi4348 targeting
  Species: C. elegans (nematode)
  Cloning method: Ligation Independent Cloning
  Sequencing primers: 5′ None
Terms and licenses: Academic/Nonprofit Terms; Industry Terms: Not Available to Industry
Depositor comments: Please note there are TWO M13F primer sites. Use custom sequencing primers to sequence final gateway products.
How to cite: pCFJ210 - pDESTR4-R3(ttTi4348, I) was a gift from Erik Jorgensen (Addgene plasmid # 34863 ; http://n2t.net/addgene:34863 ; RRID:Addgene_34863)
