>Addgene plasmid #34863 | pCFJ210 - pDESTR4-R3(ttTi4348, I) | addgene partial sequence | sequence record 47616 | CAT-R 5'-GCAACTGACTGAAATGCCTC-3'
TATCAACGGTGGTATATCCAGTGATTTTTTTCTCCATTTTAGCTTCCTTAGCTCCTGAAAATCTCGACGG
ATCCTAACTCAAAATCCACACATTATACGAGCCGGAAGCATAAAGTGTAAAGCCTGGGGTGCCTAATGCG
GCCGCCATAGTGACTGGATATGTTGTGTTTTACAGTATTATGTAGTCTGTTTTTTATGCAAAATCTAATT
TAATATATTGATATTTATATCATTTTACGTTTCTCGTTCAACTTTATTATACATAGTTGATAATTCACTG
GCCGTCGTTTTACACTCGAGACGTACGGTGCGCGCGATGCATTCGAAGATCTGCCCACTAGTGAGTCGTA
TTATAAGTGCAAGTAAGATCAGTGTTTGTATTTCAGTAATCAATTATTTTTCGCTCCCCCCTCCTCGCAA
GTCGGCGATTTCTTTGAAGTTTTGTCAAAAGAAGAGACAAGGACTTGATAGATACGCTCATCAGAGTGAG
ATTCATTGCAAATAGTGTGTAAATCGTGGAGAGACGAGAGAAAAGGTGTGAGAAGCTTAGAAGATAAAGA
ATAGGAAGAAGAACATATCTCATTTCCTATTTTCTCTAATTTTTCGTTCATTTTTCTAGACATTACCCAT
TTGATGGTTTTTCAATATGGTTATCAGGGTACTCATTTTGGTAGTTTTCAAAGCAATTTGGAGTTTTTTT
TTAAATTGTCAACTACAAAAACGCAGCTTAAAGGTCCAAATATCATAGTATAAAAATTCTTTAAAAAATT
CCAAATTTTATATGATT
