>Addgene plasmid #34863 | pCFJ210 - pDESTR4-R3(ttTi4348, I) | addgene partial sequence | sequence record 47617 | ccdB-Fwd 5'-GCATGATGACCACCGATATG-3'
CGGGGAGAGTGGCTGATCTCAGCCACCGCGAAAATGACATCAAAAACGCCATTAACCTGATGTTCTGGGG
AATATAAATGTCAGGCTCCCTTATACACAGCCAGTCTGCAGGTCGACCATAGTGACTGGATATGTTGTGT
TTTACAGTATTATGTAGTCTGTTTTTTATGCAAAATCTAATTTAATATATTGATATTTATATCATTTTAC
GTTTCTCGTTCAACTTTTCTATACAAAGTTGATAGCTTGGCGTAATCATGGTCATAGCTGTTCCTGCCTA
GGTGAGCTCTGGTACCCTCTAGTCAAGGCCTTAAGTGAGTCGTATTACGTAGCCCGGGCCTAGTTCTAGA
CATTCTCTAATGAAAAAATCTTTCAGTTGAAATTGAAAATGAGTTAAAGTTGGAGTTTTTATTGAAAACA
GATTTCCGTGTGATTAGTGTTTTTAGCGAGTGTGACAGGACAGCGAAAAAATATAGAAACAAGGGGGGAA
CTGAAAAGCTTAGGAATGCATTGAACATGAGAAGGGGAAGGGGAAGGAACAAACTAGACAGGAATTATTG
GAATTTAATCACATTTGGAGTTTTTTTTCTATTCGACAGAATAATTATCCAGAACATTTTTGTATTAAAT
ATTTATGCATCATATGAGTAGTCGGCTTTGTTGTGCATGACGAGTTTGTTATCGACGAAATAGAAGCTGT
CAGAACGAGTCTCGTTTGGATTGTTGATCATGTCGTCCACTGAAAAAGAG
